>Addgene plasmid #210741 | pUC57-ITR2-H1-GFP sgRNA Merry Target 1- eCMV- SaSp-3XFLAG-SV40NLS-ITR2 | addgene full sequence | sequence record 417990 | Addgene NGS Result
TCGCGCGTTTCGGTGATGACGGTGAAAACCTCTGACACATGCAGCTCCCGGAGACGGTCACAGCTTGTCT
GTAAGCGGATGCCGGGAGCAGACAAGCCCGTCAGGGCGCGTCAGCGGGTGTTGGCGGGTGTCGGGGCTGG
CTTAACTATGCGGCATCAGAGCAGATTGTACTGAGAGTGCACCATATGCGGTGTGAAATACCGCACAGAT
GCGTAAGGAGAAAATACCGCATCAGGCGCCATTCGCCATTCAGGCTGCGCAACTGTTGGGAAGGGCGATC
GGTGCGGGCCTCTTCGCTATTACGCCAGCTGGCGAAAGGGGGATGTGCTGCAAGGCGATTAAGTTGGGTA
ACGCCAGGGTTTTCCCAGTCACGACGTTGTAAAACGACGGCCAGTGAATTCGAGCTCGGTACCTCGCGAA
TGCATCTAGATCCTGCAGGCAGCTGCGCGCTCGCTCGCTCACTGAGGCCGCCCGGGCAAAGCCCGGGCGT
CGGGCGACCTTTGGTCGCCCGGCCTCAGTGAGCGAGCGAGCGCGCAGAGAGGGAGTGGCCAACTCCATCA
CTAGGGGTTCCTGCGGCCCCCCCTAGGTAGGCTAGGCTAGGCGTATATTTGCATGTCGCTATGTGTTCTG
GGAAATCACCATAAACGTGAAATGTCTTTGGATTTGGGAATCTTATAAGTTCTGTATGAGACCACTCTTT
CCCGGGCACGGGCAGCTTGCCGGGTTTTAGTACTCTGGAAACAGAATCTACTAAAACAAGGCAAAATGCC
GAACTTGAAAAAGTGTTTTTTTTCTAGAGGGTACCGGGGCCCGCCTAGGTAGTTATTAATAGTAATCAAT
TACGGGGTCATTAGTTCATAGCCCATATATGGAGTTCCGCGTTACATAACTTACGGTAAATGGCCCGCCT
GGCTGACCGCCCAACGACCCCCGCCCATTGACGTCAATAATGACGTATGTTCCCATAGTAACGCCAATAG
GGACTTTCCATTGACGTCAATGGGTGGAGTATTTACGGTAAACTGCCCACTTGGCAGTACATCAAGTGTA
TCATATGCCAAGTACGCCCCCTATTGACGTCAATGACGGTAAATGGCCCGCCTGGCATTATGCCCAGTAC
ATGACCTTATGGGACTTTCCTACTTGGCAGTACATCTACGTATTAGTCATCGCTATTACCATGGTGATGC
GGTTTTGGCAGTACATCAATGGGCGTGGATAGCGGTTTGACTCACGGGGATTTCCAAGTCTCCACCCCAT
TGACGTCAATGGGAGTTTGTTTTGGCACCAAAATCAACGGGACTTTCCAAAATGTCGTAACAACTCCGCC
CCATTGACGCAAATGGGCGGTAGGCGTGTACGGTGGGAGGTCTATATAAGCAGAGCTGGTTTAGTGAACC
GTCAGATCCGCTAGCGCTACCGGTCGCCACCATGAAGAGGAATTACATTCTGGGCCTGGACATCGGGATC
ACCTCTGTGGGGTATGGCATTATCGACTACGAGACAAGAGACGTGATCGACGCAGGCGTCAGACTCTTCA
AGGAGGCCAACGTGGAGAATAACGAAGGCAGGCGGAGCAAGAGGGGTGCAAGGAGATTGAAAAGAAGGCG
GCGCCACAGAATCCAGAGGGTGAAGAAGCTCCTTTTCGACTACAACTTGCTCACCGATCATAGCGAGCTG
TCCGGCATCAATCCTTACGAGGCTAGGGTCAAGGGATTGAGCCAGAAGTTGTCAGAGGAGGAGTTCAGCG
CAGCACTGCTCCATCTTGCCAAGAGGAGAGGAGTCCACAACGTGAATGAGGTGGAGGAAGATACTGGGAA
TGAGCTGAGCACGAAGGAGCAGATCTCTAGAAACTCAAAAGCCTTGGAAGAAAAGTATGTTGCTGAACTC
CAGCTTGAAAGACTCAAGAAGGACGGGGAGGTGAGGGGCTCAATTAACAGGTTCAAGACATCTGACTATG
TGAAAGAAGCAAAGCAGCTCCTCAAAGTGCAAAAAGCTTACCACCAGCTGGACCAAAGTTTTATCGACAC
GTACATCGATCTTTTGGAAACACGACGAACGTATTACGAAGGACCAGGTGAAGGCTCACCCTTTGGCTGG
AAAGACATTAAAGAGTGGTACGAAATGTTGATGGGACACTGTACATACTTCCCTGAAGAGCTGCGCAGCG
TCAAGTACGCCTATAACGCCGACCTGTACAACGCCCTTAACGACCTCAACAATTTGGTGATCACTAGAGA
CGAGAACGAAAAGCTCGAGTACTACGAAAAATTCCAAATTATCGAAAATGTCTTCAAGCAGAAGAAAAAG
CCTACACTCAAACAGATTGCCAAAGAGATATTGGTAAACGAAGAGGATATCAAAGGGTACAGAGTCACTT
CCACCGGGAAGCCGGAGTTCACTAATCTCAAGGTTTATCACGACATAAAGGACATAACCGCCCGGAAAGA
GATCATTGAGAACGCCGAGCTTCTGGACCAGATTGCAAAAATTCTTACTATCTACCAATCATCCGAGGAC
ATCCAGGAGGAGCTCACCAATCTTAATAGCGAGCTCACGCAAGAAGAAATTGAGCAAATTAGCAATCTCA
AGGGGTACACCGGAACCCATAATTTGAGCCTTAAGGCTATTAACTTGATTCTGGACGAGCTTTGGCACAC
GAACGATAATCAGATTGCCATTTTTAACCGGCTTAAACTCGTTCCGAAGAAAGTTGATTTGAGTCAACAA
AAGGAAATACCTACCACTTTGGTAGACGATTTTATTCTCTCCCCTGTGGTAAAGCGATCCTTTATCCAGT
CAATCAAAGTGATTAATGCAATCATTAAAAAGTACGGGCTGCCCAATGACATTATTATCGAGCTCGCAAG
GGAGAAGAACAGCAAAGATGCCCAGAAGATGATAAACGAGATGCAGAAGCGGAATCGACAGACAAATGAA
AGGATTGAAGAAATAATCCGAACAACAGGGAAGGAAAATGCTAAGTATCTTATCGAAAAGATTAAGCTCC
ACGATATGCAGGAGGGCAAGTGCCTTTACTCTCTCGAGGCGATTCCATTGGAGGACCTCCTTAACAATCC
GTTCAACTACGAGGTGGATCACATCATCCCCAGGAGCGTGAGCTTCGACAACTCATTCAACAACAAGGTG
TTAGTGAAGCAGGAGGAGAACAGCAAGAAAGGTAATAGGACCCCATTCCAGTACCTTAGTAGCTCTGACT
CCAAGATCAGCTACGAGACTTTCAAGAAGCACATACTGAACTTAGCCAAGGGTAAAGGCCGCATTAGCAA
AACCAAGAAGGAGTATTTGCTGGAAGAAAGGGACATCAACCGGTTCTCAGTCCAGAAGGACTTCATCAAC
AGGAACCTGGTGGACACAAGATACGCTACCAGGGGCCTGATGAACCTCTTGAGATCTTACTTCCGGGTCA
ATAACCTGGATGTTAAGGTCAAGTCTATCAACGGCGGCTTCACCAGCTTCCTGAGAAGAAAGTGGAAGTT
CAAGAAGGAGCGAAACAAGGGGTACAAACACCATGCCGAGGACGCTCTGATAATCGCTAACGCCGACTTC
ATCTTCAAGGAGTGGAAGAAGCTGGACAAAGCCAAGAAGGTGATGGAAAACCAGATGTTCGAAGAGAAGC
AGGCTGAGTCCATGCCAGAGATCGAGACAGAGCAGGAATACAAGGAAATCTTCATCACCCCTCACCAGAT
CAAACATATTAAGGATTTCAAAGACTATAAGTACTCCCATAGAGTTGACAAAAAGCCCAACAGAGAACTG
ATCAACGACACTCTCTACTCTACCAGAAAGGACGATAAAGGTAACACTCTTATTGTCAACAATCTCAATG
GCCTGTACGACAAGGACAACGATAAGCTGAAGAAACTGATCAACAAATCACCCGAGAAGCTCCTGATGTA
CCACCACGACCCACAGACATACCAGAAGTTGAAGCTCATCATGGAACAGTACGGCGACGAGAAGAACCCC
CTGTACAAATACTACGAGGAAACGGGGAATTACCTCACCAAGTACTCTAAAAAGGACAACGGACCCGTTA
TTAAAAAGATCAAATATTATGGTAACAAGCTTAATGCTCATCTGGACATCACCGATGATTACCCCAATTC
CAGAAATAAGGTGGTCAAACTGTCTACCGGAGGATTCAGTAAGGAAAGCATACTGCCGAAAAGGAATTCC
GACAAGCTGATCGCTAGGAAGAAGGACTGGGATCCCAAAAAATACGGGGGATTCGACTCCCCCACAGTTG
CGTACAGCGTGCTCGTGGTGGCAAAAGTGGAGAAGGGGAAATCCAAAAAACTAAAATCAGTCAAAGAGCT
GCTTGGCATTACAATCATGGAGAGGTCTTCCTTCGAGAAGAATCCAATTGACTTCCTCGAGGCTAAGGGA
TACAAGGAGGTGAAGAAGGACTTGATAATCAAACTGCCGAAGTACAGCTTGTTCGAGCTCGAAAATGGCC
GCAAGAGGATGCTGGCTAGCGCTGGCGAGCTCCAGAAGGGCAACGAGCTGGCCCTGCCCAGCAAGTACGT
GAACTTCCTTTATCTCGCATCACACTACGAGAAGCTCAAGGGATCACCCGAGGACAACGAGCAGAAGCAG
CTGTTTGTGGAGCAGCACAAGCACTATCTCGATGAAATTATTGAACAGATCTCCGAATTTTCTAAACGGG
TAATTCTCGCAGACGCTAACCTCGACAAAGTGCTGAGCGCATACAATAAACATCGGGACAAGCCAATTAG
GGAGCAGGCTGAGAACATCATCCATCTTTTCACCTTGACAAATCTCGGCGCTCCAGCCGCCTTCAAGTAC
TTCGACACCACCATCGATAGGAAGCGATACACATCAACGAAAGAGGTGCTGGACGCCACTCTGATCCACC
AGAGCATCACCGGCCTGTACGAAACGAGAATCGACTTGTCTCAGCTGGGCGGAGATGACTACAAGGACGA
CGACGACAAGGACTATAAGGACGATGATGATAAGGATTACAAAGATGACGACGATAAGCCCCCCAAGAAG
AAGAGGAAGGTGGAGGCCAGCTAAGAATTCAATAAAAGATCTTTATTTTCATTAGATCTGTGTGTTGGTT
TTTTGTGTGTAAGAATTCCGGCCGCAGGAACCCCTAGTGATGGAGTTGGCCACTCCCTCTCTGCGCGCTC
GCTCGCTCACTGAGGCCGGGCGACCAAAGGTCGCCCGACGCCCGGGCTTTGCCCGGGCGGCCTCAGTGAG
CGAGCGAGCGCGCAGCTGCCTGCAGGATCGGATCCCGGGCCCGTCGACTGCAGAGGCCTGCATGCAAGCT
TGGCGTAATCATGGTCATAGCTGTTTCCTGTGTGAAATTGTTATCCGCTCACAATTCCACACAACATACG
AGCCGGAAGCATAAAGTGTAAAGCCTGGGGTGCCTAATGAGTGAGCTAACTCACATTAATTGCGTTGCGC
TCACTGCCCGCTTTCCAGTCGGGAAACCTGTCGTGCCAGCTGCATTAATGAATCGGCCAACGCGCGGGGA
GAGGCGGTTTGCGTATTGGGCGCTCTTCCGCTTCCTCGCTCACTGACTCGCTGCGCTCGGTCGTTCGGCT
GCGGCGAGCGGTATCAGCTCACTCAAAGGCGGTAATACGGTTATCCACAGAATCAGGGGATAACGCAGGA
AAGAACATGTGAGCAAAAGGCCAGCAAAAGGCCAGGAACCGTAAAAAGGCCGCGTTGCTGGCGTTTTTCC
ATAGGCTCCGCCCCCCTGACGAGCATCACAAAAATCGACGCTCAAGTCAGAGGTGGCGAAACCCGACAGG
ACTATAAAGATACCAGGCGTTTCCCCCTGGAAGCTCCCTCGTGCGCTCTCCTGTTCCGACCCTGCCGCTT
ACCGGATACCTGTCCGCCTTTCTCCCTTCGGGAAGCGTGGCGCTTTCTCATAGCTCACGCTGTAGGTATC
TCAGTTCGGTGTAGGTCGTTCGCTCCAAGCTGGGCTGTGTGCACGAACCCCCCGTTCAGCCCGACCGCTG
CGCCTTATCCGGTAACTATCGTCTTGAGTCCAACCCGGTAAGACACGACTTATCGCCACTGGCAGCAGCC
ACTGGTAACAGGATTAGCAGAGCGAGGTATGTAGGCGGTGCTACAGAGTTCTTGAAGTGGTGGCCTAACT
ACGGCTACACTAGAAGAACAGTATTTGGTATCTGCGCTCTGCTGAAGCCAGTTACCTTCGGAAAAAGAGT
TGGTAGCTCTTGATCCGGCAAACAAACCACCGCTGGTAGCGGTGGTTTTTTTGTTTGCAAGCAGCAGATT
ACGCGCAGAAAAAAAGGATCTCAAGAAGATCCTTTGATCTTTTCTACGGGGTCTGACGCTCAGTGGAACG
AAAACTCACGTTAAGGGATTTTGGTCATGAGATTATCAAAAAGGATCTTCACCTAGATCCTTTTAAATTA
AAAATGAAGTTTTAAATCAATCTAAAGTATATATGAGTAAACTTGGTCTGACAGTTACCAATGCTTAATC
AGTGAGGCACCTATCTCAGCGATCTGTCTATTTCGTTCATCCATAGTTGCCTGACTCCCCGTCGTGTAGA
TAACTACGATACGGGAGGGCTTACCATCTGGCCCCAGTGCTGCAATGATACCGCGAGACCCACGCTCACC
GGCTCCAGATTTATCAGCAATAAACCAGCCAGCCGGAAGGGCCGAGCGCAGAAGTGGTCCTGCAACTTTA
TCCGCCTCCATCCAGTCTATTAATTGTTGCCGGGAAGCTAGAGTAAGTAGTTCGCCAGTTAATAGTTTGC
GCAACGTTGTTGCCATTGCTACAGGCATCGTGGTGTCACGCTCGTCGTTTGGTATGGCTTCATTCAGCTC
CGGTTCCCAACGATCAAGGCGAGTTACATGATCCCCCATGTTGTGCAAAAAAGCGGTTAGCTCCTTCGGT
CCTCCGATCGTTGTCAGAAGTAAGTTGGCCGCAGTGTTATCACTCATGGTTATGGCAGCACTGCATAATT
CTCTTACTGTCATGCCATCCGTAAGATGCTTTTCTGTGACTGGTGAGTACTCAACCAAGTCATTCTGAGA
ATAGTGTATGCGGCGACCGAGTTGCTCTTGCCCGGCGTCAATACGGGATAATACCGCGCCACATAGCAGA
ACTTTAAAAGTGCTCATCATTGGAAAACGTTCTTCGGGGCGAAAACTCTCAAGGATCTTACCGCTGTTGA
GATCCAGTTCGATGTAACCCACTCGTGCACCCAACTGATCTTCAGCATCTTTTACTTTCACCAGCGTTTC
TGGGTGAGCAAAAACAGGAAGGCAAAATGCCGCAAAAAAGGGAATAAGGGCGACACGGAAATGTTGAATA
CTCATACTCTTCCTTTTTCAATATTATTGAAGCATTTATCAGGGTTATTGTCTCATGAGCGGATACATAT
TTGAATGTATTTAGAAAAATAAACAAATAGGGGTTCCGCGCACATTTCCCCGAAAAGTGCCACCTGACGT
CTAAGAAACCATTATTATCATGACATTAACCTATAAAAATAGGCGTATCACGAGGCCCTTTCGTC
Features (pLannotate 1.2.2; 21 found; start..end, strand, type, name):
    137..236     +  misc_feature   bom (fragment): basis of mobility region from pBR322
    242..399     -  CDS            lacZα (fragment): LacZα fragment of β-galactosidase; lacZ fragment
    432..572     -  repeat_region  AAV2 ITR: inverted terminal repeat of adeno-associated virus serotype 2 inverted
    605..695     +  promoter       H1 promoter: human H1 RNA promoter
    704..723     -  CDS            VN155(I152L) (fragment): improved N-terminal fragment of mVenus for use in bimolecular fluorescence complementation (BiFC) (Kodama and Hu, 2010)
    724..771     +  misc_RNA       Sa gRNA scaffold (fragment): guide RNA scaffold for the Staphylococcus aureus CRISPR/Cas9 system
    880..1183    +  enhancer       CMV enhancer: human cytomegalovirus immediate early enhancer
   1184..1387    +  promoter       CMV promoter: human cytomegalovirus (CMV) immediate early promoter
   1432..4155    +  CDS            cas9 (fragment): CAS9_STAAU - Experimental evidence at protein level: Swiss-Prot protein existence level 1. CRISPR (clustered regularly interspaced short palindromic repeat) is an adaptive immune system that provides protection against mobile genetic elements (viruses, transposable elements and conjugative plasmids). CRISPR clusters contain spacers, sequences complementary to antecedent mobile elements, and target invading nucleic acids. CRISPR clusters are transcribed and processed into CRISPR RNA (crRNA). In type II CRISPR systems correct processing of pre-crRNA requires a trans- encoded small RNA (tracrRNA)
   4960..4980    +  CDS            FLAG (fragment): FLAG® epitope tag, followed by an enterokinase cleavage site
   5005..5028    +  CDS            3xFLAG (fragment): three tandem FLAG® epitope tags
   5071..5119    +  polyA_signal   poly(A) signal: synthetic polyadenylation signal
   5136..5276    +  repeat_region  AAV2 ITR: inverted terminal repeat of adeno-associated virus serotype 2 inverted
   5358..5374    -  protein_bind   lac operator: The lac repressor binds to the lac operator to inhibit transcription in E. coli. This inhibition can be relieved by adding lactose or isopropyl-β-D-thiogalactopyranoside (IPTG). lac repressor encoded by lacI
   5382..5412    -  promoter       lac promoter: promoter for the E. coli lac operon
   5427..5448    -  protein_bind   CAP binding site: CAP binding activates transcription in the presence of cAMP. E. coli catabolite activator protein
   5461..5553    -  CDS            lacI (fragment): lac repressor; lacI; The lac repressor binds to the lac operator to inhibit transcription in E. coli. This inhibition can be relieved by adding lactose or isopropyl-β-D-thiogalactopyranoside (IPTG).
   5736..6324    -  rep_origin     ori: high-copy-number ColE1/pMB1/pBR322/pUC origin of replication
   6495..7355    -  CDS            AmpR: β-lactamase; bla; confers resistance to ampicillin, carbenicillin, and related antibiotics
   7356..7460    -  promoter       AmpR promoter: bla
   7555..35      +  CDS            rop (fragment) (across the origin): Rop protein, which maintains plasmids at low copy number; rop
