[The description below was written by a language model from this plasmid's Addgene catalogue record and pLannotate feature annotations shown in this document.]
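Description:
pUC57-ITR2-H1-GFP sgRNA Merry Target 1- eCMV- SaSp-3XFLAG-SV40NLS-ITR2 is a 7.6 kb mammalian expression and CRISPR plasmid built on the pUC57 cloning backbone. It is propagated in E. coli from the high-copy ColE1/pUC-type origin and selected with ampicillin through the β-lactamase gene. Remnants of the lacZα/lac promoter region, bom, lacI and rop flank the insert as backbone leftovers. The whole payload sits between two AAV2 inverted terminal repeats, the cis elements needed to replicate and package a genome into adeno-associated virus particles. The cassette is therefore laid out as an all-in-one AAV transfer genome, although the record lists the vector type only as mammalian expression/CRISPR. The listed growth strain is recombination-deficient, which fits the known instability of ITRs.

Two expression units lie between the ITRs. A human H1 Pol III promoter drives the "Merry" single guide RNA, which has a 20-nt spacer against GFP (Target 1). The annotation software labels this short spacer as an mVenus fragment simply because it matches GFP-family sequence. The spacer is followed by a scaffold that only partly matches the Staphylococcus aureus gRNA scaffold, which suggests a modified or hybrid design. Downstream, a CMV enhancer/promoter ("eCMV") drives SaSp Cas9, a synthetic chimera with an N-terminal SaCas9 portion and a C-terminal SpCas9 portion. The feature table recognises only the S. aureus-derived part, leaving the stretch before the tags unannotated. The protein carries a C-terminal 3xFLAG epitope and an SV40 nuclear localisation signal, and the transcript ends in a short synthetic poly(A) signal. According to the record, the plasmid expresses this compact hybrid Cas9 together with a GFP-targeting guide, as part of work on engineering small Cas9 hybrids by molecular modelling.
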