Addgene plasmid #210741: pUC57-ITR2-H1-GFP sgRNA Merry Target 1- eCMV- SaSp-3XFLAG-SV40NLS-ITR2
Purpose: Coding for SaSp Cas9 alongside Merry sgRNA targeting GFP Target 1
Depositing lab: Vincent Dion. Depositing organization: Cardiff University. Publication: Developing small Cas9 hybrids using molecular modeling. Mangin A, Dion V, Menzies G. bioRxiv 2023.10.24.563270 10.1101/2023.10.24.563270.
Backbone
  Vector backbone: pUC57
  Backbone manufacturer: Genscript
  Vector type: Mammalian Expression, CRISPR
Growth in bacteria
  Bacterial resistance: Ampicillin, 100 μg/mL
  Growth temperature: 37°C
  Growth strain: NEB Stable
  Copy number: High Copy
Gene/Insert 1
  Gene/Insert name: SaSp Cas9
  Species: Synthetic
  Mutation: N-terminal Sa Cas9, C-terminal Sp Cas9
  Promoter: eCMV
  Tag / fusion protein: 3xFLAG, SV40 NLS, PolyA signal (C terminal on insert)
  Cloning method: Unknown
  Sequencing primers: 5′ n/a
Gene/Insert 2
  Gene/Insert name: Merry sgRNA GFP Target 1 (alt name: gRNA target: GGGCACGGGCAGCTTGCCGGGTTTTAGTACTCTGGAAACAGAATCTACTAAAACAAGGCAAAATGCCGAACTTGAAAAAGTGT)
  Species: Synthetic
  Promoter: H1
  Cloning method: Unknown
  Sequencing primers: 5′ n/a
Resource information
  A portion of this plasmid was derived from a plasmid made by: Genscript
Terms and licenses: Academic/Nonprofit Terms; Industry Terms: Not Available to Industry
Depositor comments: Please visit https://doi.org/10.1101/2023.10.24.563270 for bioRxiv preprint.
How to cite: pUC57-ITR2-H1-GFP sgRNA Merry Target 1- eCMV- SaSp-3XFLAG-SV40NLS-ITR2 was a gift from Vincent Dion (Addgene plasmid # 210741 ; http://n2t.net/addgene:210741 ; RRID:Addgene_210741)
